Addgene plasmid #130811: pAG328 td-iFAST
Purpose: Expresses td-iFAST in mammalian cells
Depositing lab: Arnaud Gautier. Publication: Improved Chemical-Genetic Fluorescent Markers for Live Cell Microscopy. Tebo AG, Pimenta FM, Zhang Y, Gautier A. Biochemistry. 2018 Oct 2;57(39):5648-5653. doi: 10.1021/acs.biochem.8b00649. Epub 2018 Sep 17. PubMed 30204425.
Backbone
  Vector backbone: pIRES
  Backbone size w/o insert (bp): 4004
  Total vector size (bp): 4765
  Vector type: Mammalian Expression
  Selectable markers: Neomycin (select with G418)
Growth in bacteria
  Bacterial resistance: Kanamycin, 50 μg/mL
  Growth temperature: 37°C
  Growth strain: DH5alpha
  Copy number: High Copy
Gene/Insert
  Gene/Insert name: td-iFAST (alt names: tdFAST2; tandem iFAST, tandem FAST2; tandem improved fluorescence-activating and absorption-shifting tag)
  Species: Synthetic
  Insert size (bp): 761
  Promoter: CMV
  Tag / fusion protein: myc-tag (C terminal on insert)
  Cloning method: Gibson Cloning
  Sequencing primers: 5′ CGCAAATGGGCGGTAGGCGTG
Terms and licenses: Academic/Nonprofit Terms; Industry Terms: Not Available to Industry
How to cite: pAG328 td-iFAST was a gift from Arnaud Gautier (Addgene plasmid # 130811 ; http://n2t.net/addgene:130811 ; RRID:Addgene_130811)
