[The description below was written by a language model from this plasmid's Addgene catalogue record and pLannotate feature annotations shown in this document.]
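Description:
pAG328 td-iFAST is a mammalian expression plasmid of about 4.8 kb that drives production of td-iFAST, a tandem dimer of the improved fluorescence-activating and absorption-shifting tag (also called tdFAST2). The backbone is catalogued as pIRES, although neither annotated sequence record shows an IRES element. The layout instead resembles a simple CMV-driven vector with a single expression cassette. It replicates at high copy in E. coli through a ColE1/pUC-type origin and also carries an f1 phage origin. One NeoR/KanR gene (Tn5 aminoglycoside phosphotransferase) serves both hosts. A bacterial bla-type promoter gives kanamycin resistance in bacteria, and the adjacent SV40 enhancer/early promoter, with an HSV TK polyadenylation signal, allows G418 selection of transfected mammalian cells.

The payload sits downstream of the human CMV immediate-early enhancer and promoter. The annotation software labels it as two consecutive coding segments matching photoactive yellow protein from Halorhodospira halophila, which fits FAST being an engineered derivative of that protein. The two copies are joined by a short linker to form the synthetic insert of roughly 760 bp. A C-terminal myc epitope tag follows for antibody detection, and an SV40 poly(A) signal terminates the transcript. The short large T antigen, ble and bGH poly(A) fragments are probably backbone remnants or annotation matches rather than functional parts.

FAST-type tags are not fluorescent by themselves. They light up by reversibly binding small, cell-permeant fluorogenic ligands, so the signal can be switched on by adding the dye. The tandem version is intended as a brighter chemical-genetic marker for live-cell microscopy. The sequencing-derived and depositor sequence records carry identical feature sets, offset by only a few bases.
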