Features (pLannotate 1.2.2; 16 found; start..end, strand, type, name):
     53..356     +  enhancer       CMV enhancer: human cytomegalovirus immediate early enhancer
    357..560     +  promoter       CMV promoter: human cytomegalovirus (CMV) immediate early promoter
    583..606     +  misc_feature   MCS (fragment): multiple cloning site
    613..987     +  CDS            pyp: PYP_HALHA - Experimental evidence at protein level: Swiss-Prot protein existence level 1. Photoactive blue light protein. Probably functions as a photoreceptor for a negative phototaxis response. From Halorhodospira halophila (Ectothiorhodospira halophila).
   1009..1380    +  CDS            pyp: PYP_HALHA - Experimental evidence at protein level: Swiss-Prot protein existence level 1. Photoactive blue light protein. Probably functions as a photoreceptor for a negative phototaxis response. From Halorhodospira halophila (Ectothiorhodospira halophila).
   1390..1416    +  CDS            Myc (fragment): Myc (human c-Myc proto-oncogene) epitope tag
   1438..1521    +  CDS            large T antigen (fragment): large T antigen from SV40 (simian virus 40)
   1544..1665    +  polyA_signal   SV40 poly(A) signal: SV40 polyadenylation signal
   1699..2127    -  rep_origin     f1 ori (sequence partly withheld): f1 bacteriophage origin of replication; arrow indicates direction of (+) strand synthesis
   2154..2258    +  promoter       AmpR promoter: bla
   2260..2617    +  promoter       SV40 promoter: SV40 enhancer and early promoter
   2652..3446    +  CDS            NeoR/KanR: aminoglycoside phosphotransferase from Tn5; aph(3')-II (or nptII); confers resistance to neomycin, kanamycin, and G418 (Geneticin®)
   3467..3619    +  CDS            ble (fragment): BLE_KLEPN - Experimental evidence at protein level: Swiss-Prot protein existence level 1. Binding protein with a strong affinity to the bleomycin family of antibiotics. Binds to CL990; an antimitotic-antibiotic compound. From Klebsiella pneumoniae.
   3678..3725    +  polyA_signal   HSV TK poly(A) signal: herpes simplex virus thymidine kinase polyadenylation signal (Cole and Stacy, 1985)
   3816..3832    -  polyA_signal   bGH poly(A) signal (fragment): bovine growth hormone polyadenylation signal
   4054..4642    +  rep_origin     ori: high-copy-number ColE1/pMB1/pBR322/pUC origin of replication
>Addgene plasmid #130811 | pAG328 td-iFAST | addgene full sequence | sequence record 254949 | Addgene NGS Result
AATAGTAATCAATTACGGGGTCATTAGTTCATAGCCCATATATGGAGTTCCGCGTTACATAACTTACGGT
AAATGGCCCGCCTGGCTGACCGCCCAACGACCCCCGCCCATTGACGTCAATAATGACGTATGTTCCCATA
GTAACGCCAATAGGGACTTTCCATTGACGTCAATGGGTGGAGTATTTACGGTAAACTGCCCACTTGGCAG
TACATCAAGTGTATCATATGCCAAGTACGCCCCCTATTGACGTCAATGACGGTAAATGGCCCGCCTGGCA
TTATGCCCAGTACATGACCTTATGGGACTTTCCTACTTGGCAGTACATCTACGTATTAGTCATCGCTATT
ACCATGGTGATGCGGTTTTGGCAGTACATCAATGGGCGTGGATAGCGGTTTGACTCACGGGGATTTCCAA
GTCTCCACCCCATTGACGTCAATGGGAGTTTGTTTTGGCACCAAAATCAACGGGACTTTCCAAAATGTCG
TAACAACTCCGCCCCATTGACGCAAATGGGCGGTAGGCGTGTACGGTGGGAGGTCTATATAAGCAGAGCT
GGTTTAGTGAACCGTCAGATCCGCTAGCGCTACCGGACTCAGATCTGCCACCATGGAACATGTCGCCTTC
GGCAGCGAGGATATCGAGAACACTCTGGCTAAGATGGATGACGGGCAACTGGACGGCTTGGCATTCGGGG
CCATTCAACTGGACGGGGACGGTAATATTCTCCAGTACAATGCAGCTGAAGGTGACATAACTGGACGTGA
TCCTAAACAAGTGATTGGCAAGAATTTCTTCAAAGATGTTGCTCCCGGCACCGATTCACCTGAGTTTTAC
GGGAAGTTCAAAGAGGGCGTTGCCTCCGGCAACCTCAACACTATGTTCGAATGGATGATACCGACAAGCA
GAGGCCCAACCAAGGTAAAAATTCATATGAAGAAAGCTCTGTCTGGAGACTCTTATTGGGTGTTTGTGAA
GAGAGTCGGCGGCGGCTCCGGAGGAGGAGAACACGTTGCCTTTGGCTCTGAGGATATCGAAAATACGCTG
GCCAAAATGGATGACGGTCAGCTGGATGGCCTGGCATTCGGAGCCATACAGCTTGACGGCGATGGAAACA
TCCTCCAGTACAACGCCGCGGAGGGTGACATTACCGGTCGCGATCCAAAACAGGTTATTGGCAAGAACTT
CTTTAAGGACGTTGCACCCGGGACTGACTCTCCCGAATTTTACGGAAAGTTCAAGGAAGGGGTGGCATCT
GGCAATCTTAATACAATGTTTGAATGGATGATTCCTACTAGTAGAGGACCAACAAAGGTGAAGATCCACA
TGAAGAAAGCCTTGTCCGGCGACTCCTACTGGGTCTTTGTGAAACGGGTGGGATCCGAACAAAAGCTTAT
TTCTGAAGAGGACTTGTAATAGGCGGCCGCGACTCTAGATCATAATCAGCCATACCACATTTGTAGAGGT
TTTACTTGCTTTAAAAAACCTCCCACACCTCCCCCTGAACCTGAAACATAAAATGAATGCAATTGTTGTT
GTTAACTTGTTTATTGCAGCTTATAATGGTTACAAATAAAGCAATAGCATCACAAATTTCACAAATAAAG
CATTTTTTTCACTGCATTCTAGTTGTGGTTTGTCCAAACTCATCAATGTATCTTAAGGCGTAAATTGTAA
GCGTTAATATTTTGTTAAAATTCGCGTTAAATTTTTGTTAAATCAGCTCATTTTTTAACCAATAGGCCGA
AATCGGCAAAATCCCTTATAAATCAAAAGAATAGACCGAGATAGGGT
[37 nt withheld, positions 1798-1834]
AAAGAACGTGGACTCCAACGTCAAAGG
[49 nt withheld, positions 1862-1910]
T
[91 nt withheld, positions 1912-2002]
G
[124 nt withheld, positions 2004-2127]
CAGGTGGCACTTTTCGGGGAAATGTGCGCGGAACCCCTATTTGTTTATTTTTCTAAATACATTCAAATAT
GTATCCGCTCATGAGACAATAACCCTGATAAATGCTTCAATAATATTGAAAAAGGAAGAGTCCTGAGGCG
GAAAGAACCAGCTGTGGAATGTGTGTCAGTTAGGGTGTGGAAAGTCCCCAGGCTCCCCAGCAGGCAGAAG
TATGCAAAGCATGCATCTCAATTAGTCAGCAACCAGGTGTGGAAAGTCCCCAGGCTCCCCAGCAGGCAGA
AGTATGCAAAGCATGCATCTCAATTAGTCAGCAACCATAGTCCCGCCCCTAACTCCGCCCATCCCGCCCC
TAACTCCGCCCAGTTCCGCCCATTCTCCGCCCCATGGCTGACTAATTTTTTTTATTTATGCAGAGGCCGA
GGCCGCCTCGGCCTCTGAGCTATTCCAGAAGTAGTGAGGAGGCTTTTTTGGAGGCCTAGGCTTTTGCAAA
GATCGATCAAGAGACAGGATGAGGATCGTTTCGCATGATTGAACAAGATGGATTGCACGCAGGTTCTCCG
GCCGCTTGGGTGGAGAGGCTATTCGGCTATGACTGGGCACAACAGACAATCGGCTGCTCTGATGCCGCCG
TGTTCCGGCTGTCAGCGCAGGGGCGCCCGGTTCTTTTTGTCAAGACCGACCTGTCCGGTGCCCTGAATGA
ACTGCAAGACGAGGCAGCGCGGCTATCGTGGCTGGCCACGACGGGCGTTCCTTGCGCAGCTGTGCTCGAC
GTTGTCACTGAAGCGGGAAGGGACTGGCTGCTATTGGGCGAAGTGCCGGGGCAGGATCTCCTGTCATCTC
ACCTTGCTCCTGCCGAGAAAGTATCCATCATGGCTGATGCAATGCGGCGGCTGCATACGCTTGATCCGGC
TACCTGCCCATTCGACCACCAAGCGAAACATCGCATCGAGCGAGCACGTACTCGGATGGAAGCCGGTCTT
GTCGATCAGGATGATCTGGACGAAGAGCATCAGGGGCTCGCGCCAGCCGAACTGTTCGCCAGGCTCAAGG
CGAGCATGCCCGACGGCGAGGATCTCGTCGTGACCCATGGCGATGCCTGCTTGCCGAATATCATGGTGGA
AAATGGCCGCTTTTCTGGATTCATCGACTGTGGCCGGCTGGGTGTGGCGGACCGCTATCAGGACATAGCG
TTGGCTACCCGTGATATTGCTGAAGAGCTTGGCGGCGAATGGGCTGACCGCTTCCTCGTGCTTTACGGTA
TCGCCGCTCCCGATTCGCAGCGCATCGCCTTCTATCGCCTTCTTGACGAGTTCTTCTGAGCGGGACTCTG
GGGTTCGAAATGACCGACCAAGCGACGCCCAACCTGCCATCACGAGATTTCGATTCCACCGCCGCCTTCT
ATGAAAGGTTGGGCTTCGGAATCGTTTTCCGGGACGCCGGCTGGATGATCCTCCAGCGCGGGGATCTCAT
GCTGGAGTTCTTCGCCCACCCTAGGGGGAGGCTAACTGAAACACGGAAGGAGACAATACCGGAAGGAACC
CGCGCTATGACGGCAATAAAAAGACAGAATAAAACGCACGGTGTTGGGTCGTTTGTTCATAAACGCGGGG
TTCGGTCCCAGGGCTGGCACTCTGTCGATACCCCACCGAGACCCCATTGGGGCCAATACGCCCGCGTTTC
TTCCTTTTCCCCACCCCACCCCCCAAGTTCGGGTGAAGGCCCAGGGCTCGCAGCCAACGTCGGGGCGGCA
GGCCCTGCCATAGCCTCAGGTTACTCATATATACTTTAGATTGATTTAAAACTTCATTTTTAATTTAAAA
GGATCTAGGTGAAGATCCTTTTTGATAATCTCATGACCAAAATCCCTTAACGTGAGTTTTCGTTCCACTG
AGCGTCAGACCCCGTAGAAAAGATCAAAGGATCTTCTTGAGATCCTTTTTTTCTGCGCGTAATCTGCTGC
TTGCAAACAAAAAAACCACCGCTACCAGCGGTGGTTTGTTTGCCGGATCAAGAGCTACCAACTCTTTTTC
CGAAGGTAACTGGCTTCAGCAGAGCGCAGATACCAAATACTGTTCTTCTAGTGTAGCCGTAGTTAGGCCA
CCACTTCAAGAACTCTGTAGCACCGCCTACATACCTCGCTCTGCTAATCCTGTTACCAGTGGCTGCTGCC
AGTGGCGATAAGTCGTGTCTTACCGGGTTGGACTCAAGACGATAGTTACCGGATAAGGCGCAGCGGTCGG
GCTGAACGGGGGGTTCGTGCACACAGCCCAGCTTGGAGCGAACGACCTACACCGAACTGAGATACCTACA
GCGTGAGCTATGAGAAAGCGCCACGCTTCCCGAAGGGAGAAAGGCGGACAGGTATCCGGTAAGCGGCAGG
GTCGGAACAGGAGAGCGCACGAGGGAGCTTCCAGGGGGAAACGCCTGGTATCTTTATAGTCCTGTCGGGT
TTCGCCACCTCTGACTTGAGCGTCGATTTTTGTGATGCTCGTCAGGGGGGCGGAGCCTATGGAAAAACGC
CAGCAACGCGGCCTTTTTACGGTTCCTGGCCTTTTGCTGGCCTTTTGCTCACATGTTCTTTCCTGCGTTA
TCCCCTGATTCTGTGGATAACCGTATTACCGCCATGCATTAGTTATT
