Features (pLannotate 1.2.2; 16 found; start..end, strand, type, name):
     61..364     +  enhancer       CMV enhancer: human cytomegalovirus immediate early enhancer
    365..568     +  promoter       CMV promoter: human cytomegalovirus (CMV) immediate early promoter
    591..614     +  misc_feature   MCS (fragment): multiple cloning site
    621..995     +  CDS            pyp: PYP_HALHA - Experimental evidence at protein level: Swiss-Prot protein existence level 1. Photoactive blue light protein. Probably functions as a photoreceptor for a negative phototaxis response. From Halorhodospira halophila (Ectothiorhodospira halophila).
   1017..1388    +  CDS            pyp: PYP_HALHA - Experimental evidence at protein level: Swiss-Prot protein existence level 1. Photoactive blue light protein. Probably functions as a photoreceptor for a negative phototaxis response. From Halorhodospira halophila (Ectothiorhodospira halophila).
   1398..1424    +  CDS            Myc (fragment): Myc (human c-Myc proto-oncogene) epitope tag
   1446..1529    +  CDS            large T antigen (fragment): large T antigen from SV40 (simian virus 40)
   1552..1673    +  polyA_signal   SV40 poly(A) signal: SV40 polyadenylation signal
   1707..2135    -  rep_origin     f1 ori (sequence partly withheld): f1 bacteriophage origin of replication; arrow indicates direction of (+) strand synthesis
   2162..2266    +  promoter       AmpR promoter: bla
   2268..2625    +  promoter       SV40 promoter: SV40 enhancer and early promoter
   2660..3454    +  CDS            NeoR/KanR: aminoglycoside phosphotransferase from Tn5; aph(3')-II (or nptII); confers resistance to neomycin, kanamycin, and G418 (Geneticin®)
   3475..3627    +  CDS            ble (fragment): BLE_KLEPN - Experimental evidence at protein level: Swiss-Prot protein existence level 1. Binding protein with a strong affinity to the bleomycin family of antibiotics. Binds to CL990; an antimitotic-antibiotic compound. From Klebsiella pneumoniae.
   3686..3733    +  polyA_signal   HSV TK poly(A) signal: herpes simplex virus thymidine kinase polyadenylation signal (Cole and Stacy, 1985)
   3824..3840    -  polyA_signal   bGH poly(A) signal (fragment): bovine growth hormone polyadenylation signal
   4062..4650    +  rep_origin     ori: high-copy-number ColE1/pMB1/pBR322/pUC origin of replication
>Addgene plasmid #130811 | pAG328 td-iFAST | depositor full sequence | sequence record 254995 | Author sequence
TAGTTATTAATAGTAATCAATTACGGGGTCATTAGTTCATAGCCCATATATGGAGTTCCGCGTTACATAA
CTTACGGTAAATGGCCCGCCTGGCTGACCGCCCAACGACCCCCGCCCATTGACGTCAATAATGACGTATG
TTCCCATAGTAACGCCAATAGGGACTTTCCATTGACGTCAATGGGTGGAGTATTTACGGTAAACTGCCCA
CTTGGCAGTACATCAAGTGTATCATATGCCAAGTACGCCCCCTATTGACGTCAATGACGGTAAATGGCCC
GCCTGGCATTATGCCCAGTACATGACCTTATGGGACTTTCCTACTTGGCAGTACATCTACGTATTAGTCA
TCGCTATTACCATGGTGATGCGGTTTTGGCAGTACATCAATGGGCGTGGATAGCGGTTTGACTCACGGGG
ATTTCCAAGTCTCCACCCCATTGACGTCAATGGGAGTTTGTTTTGGCACCAAAATCAACGGGACTTTCCA
AAATGTCGTAACAACTCCGCCCCATTGACGCAAATGGGCGGTAGGCGTGTACGGTGGGAGGTCTATATAA
GCAGAGCTGGTTTAGTGAACCGTCAGATCCGCTAGCGCTACCGGACTCAGATCTGCCACCATGGAACATG
TCGCCTTCGGCAGCGAGGATATCGAGAACACTCTGGCTAAGATGGATGACGGGCAACTGGACGGCTTGGC
ATTCGGGGCCATTCAACTGGACGGGGACGGTAATATTCTCCAGTACAATGCAGCTGAAGGTGACATAACT
GGACGTGATCCTAAACAAGTGATTGGCAAGAATTTCTTCAAAGATGTTGCTCCCGGCACCGATTCACCTG
AGTTTTACGGGAAGTTCAAAGAGGGCGTTGCCTCCGGCAACCTCAACACTATGTTCGAATGGATGATACC
GACAAGCAGAGGCCCAACCAAGGTAAAAATTCATATGAAGAAAGCTCTGTCTGGAGACTCTTATTGGGTG
TTTGTGAAGAGAGTCGGCGGCGGCTCCGGAGGAGGAGAACACGTTGCCTTTGGCTCTGAGGATATCGAAA
ATACGCTGGCCAAAATGGATGACGGTCAGCTGGATGGCCTGGCATTCGGAGCCATACAGCTTGACGGCGA
TGGAAACATCCTCCAGTACAACGCCGCGGAGGGTGACATTACCGGTCGCGATCCAAAACAGGTTATTGGC
AAGAACTTCTTTAAGGACGTTGCACCCGGGACTGACTCTCCCGAATTTTACGGAAAGTTCAAGGAAGGGG
TGGCATCTGGCAATCTTAATACAATGTTTGAATGGATGATTCCTACTAGTAGAGGACCAACAAAGGTGAA
GATCCACATGAAGAAAGCCTTGTCCGGCGACTCCTACTGGGTCTTTGTGAAACGGGTGGGATCCGAACAA
AAGCTTATTTCTGAAGAGGACTTGTAATAGGCGGCCGCGACTCTAGATCATAATCAGCCATACCACATTT
GTAGAGGTTTTACTTGCTTTAAAAAACCTCCCACACCTCCCCCTGAACCTGAAACATAAAATGAATGCAA
TTGTTGTTGTTAACTTGTTTATTGCAGCTTATAATGGTTACAAATAAAGCAATAGCATCACAAATTTCAC
AAATAAAGCATTTTTTTCACTGCATTCTAGTTGTGGTTTGTCCAAACTCATCAATGTATCTTAAGGCGTA
AATTGTAAGCGTTAATATTTTGTTAAAATTCGCGTTAAATTTTTGTTAAATCAGCTCATTTTTTAACCAA
TAGGCCGAAATCGGCAAAATCCCTTATAAATCAAAAGAATAGACCGAGATAGGGT
[37 nt withheld, positions 1806-1842]
AAAGAACGTGGACTCCAACGTCAAAGG
[49 nt withheld, positions 1870-1918]
T
[91 nt withheld, positions 1920-2010]
G
[124 nt withheld, positions 2012-2135]
CAGGTGGCACTTTTCGGGGAAATGTGCGCGGAACCCCTATTTGTTTATTTTTCTAAATACATTCAAATAT
GTATCCGCTCATGAGACAATAACCCTGATAAATGCTTCAATAATATTGAAAAAGGAAGAGTCCTGAGGCG
GAAAGAACCAGCTGTGGAATGTGTGTCAGTTAGGGTGTGGAAAGTCCCCAGGCTCCCCAGCAGGCAGAAG
TATGCAAAGCATGCATCTCAATTAGTCAGCAACCAGGTGTGGAAAGTCCCCAGGCTCCCCAGCAGGCAGA
AGTATGCAAAGCATGCATCTCAATTAGTCAGCAACCATAGTCCCGCCCCTAACTCCGCCCATCCCGCCCC
TAACTCCGCCCAGTTCCGCCCATTCTCCGCCCCATGGCTGACTAATTTTTTTTATTTATGCAGAGGCCGA
GGCCGCCTCGGCCTCTGAGCTATTCCAGAAGTAGTGAGGAGGCTTTTTTGGAGGCCTAGGCTTTTGCAAA
GATCGATCAAGAGACAGGATGAGGATCGTTTCGCATGATTGAACAAGATGGATTGCACGCAGGTTCTCCG
GCCGCTTGGGTGGAGAGGCTATTCGGCTATGACTGGGCACAACAGACAATCGGCTGCTCTGATGCCGCCG
TGTTCCGGCTGTCAGCGCAGGGGCGCCCGGTTCTTTTTGTCAAGACCGACCTGTCCGGTGCCCTGAATGA
ACTGCAAGACGAGGCAGCGCGGCTATCGTGGCTGGCCACGACGGGCGTTCCTTGCGCAGCTGTGCTCGAC
GTTGTCACTGAAGCGGGAAGGGACTGGCTGCTATTGGGCGAAGTGCCGGGGCAGGATCTCCTGTCATCTC
ACCTTGCTCCTGCCGAGAAAGTATCCATCATGGCTGATGCAATGCGGCGGCTGCATACGCTTGATCCGGC
TACCTGCCCATTCGACCACCAAGCGAAACATCGCATCGAGCGAGCACGTACTCGGATGGAAGCCGGTCTT
GTCGATCAGGATGATCTGGACGAAGAGCATCAGGGGCTCGCGCCAGCCGAACTGTTCGCCAGGCTCAAGG
CGAGCATGCCCGACGGCGAGGATCTCGTCGTGACCCATGGCGATGCCTGCTTGCCGAATATCATGGTGGA
AAATGGCCGCTTTTCTGGATTCATCGACTGTGGCCGGCTGGGTGTGGCGGACCGCTATCAGGACATAGCG
TTGGCTACCCGTGATATTGCTGAAGAGCTTGGCGGCGAATGGGCTGACCGCTTCCTCGTGCTTTACGGTA
TCGCCGCTCCCGATTCGCAGCGCATCGCCTTCTATCGCCTTCTTGACGAGTTCTTCTGAGCGGGACTCTG
GGGTTCGAAATGACCGACCAAGCGACGCCCAACCTGCCATCACGAGATTTCGATTCCACCGCCGCCTTCT
ATGAAAGGTTGGGCTTCGGAATCGTTTTCCGGGACGCCGGCTGGATGATCCTCCAGCGCGGGGATCTCAT
GCTGGAGTTCTTCGCCCACCCTAGGGGGAGGCTAACTGAAACACGGAAGGAGACAATACCGGAAGGAACC
CGCGCTATGACGGCAATAAAAAGACAGAATAAAACGCACGGTGTTGGGTCGTTTGTTCATAAACGCGGGG
TTCGGTCCCAGGGCTGGCACTCTGTCGATACCCCACCGAGACCCCATTGGGGCCAATACGCCCGCGTTTC
TTCCTTTTCCCCACCCCACCCCCCAAGTTCGGGTGAAGGCCCAGGGCTCGCAGCCAACGTCGGGGCGGCA
GGCCCTGCCATAGCCTCAGGTTACTCATATATACTTTAGATTGATTTAAAACTTCATTTTTAATTTAAAA
GGATCTAGGTGAAGATCCTTTTTGATAATCTCATGACCAAAATCCCTTAACGTGAGTTTTCGTTCCACTG
AGCGTCAGACCCCGTAGAAAAGATCAAAGGATCTTCTTGAGATCCTTTTTTTCTGCGCGTAATCTGCTGC
TTGCAAACAAAAAAACCACCGCTACCAGCGGTGGTTTGTTTGCCGGATCAAGAGCTACCAACTCTTTTTC
CGAAGGTAACTGGCTTCAGCAGAGCGCAGATACCAAATACTGTCCTTCTAGTGTAGCCGTAGTTAGGCCA
CCACTTCAAGAACTCTGTAGCACCGCCTACATACCTCGCTCTGCTAATCCTGTTACCAGTGGCTGCTGCC
AGTGGCGATAAGTCGTGTCTTACCGGGTTGGACTCAAGACGATAGTTACCGGATAAGGCGCAGCGGTCGG
GCTGAACGGGGGGTTCGTGCACACAGCCCAGCTTGGAGCGAACGACCTACACCGAACTGAGATACCTACA
GCGTGAGCTATGAGAAAGCGCCACGCTTCCCGAAGGGAGAAAGGCGGACAGGTATCCGGTAAGCGGCAGG
GTCGGAACAGGAGAGCGCACGAGGGAGCTTCCAGGGGGAAACGCCTGGTATCTTTATAGTCCTGTCGGGT
TTCGCCACCTCTGACTTGAGCGTCGATTTTTGTGATGCTCGTCAGGGGGGCGGAGCCTATGGAAAAACGC
CAGCAACGCGGCCTTTTTACGGTTCCTGGCCTTTTGCTGGCCTTTTGCTCACATGTTCTTTCCTGCGTTA
TCCCCTGATTCTGTGGATAACCGTATTACCGCCATGCAT
