>Addgene plasmid #130811 | pAG328 td-iFAST | depositor partial sequence | sequence record 250347 | td-iFAST
ATGTCGCCTTCGGCAGCGAGGATATCGAGAACACTCTGGCTAAGATGGATGACGGGCAACTGGACGGCTT
GGCATTCGGGGCCATTCAACTGGACGGGGACGGTAATATTCTCCAGTACAATGCAGCTGAAGGTGACATA
ACTGGACGTGATCCTAAACAAGTGATTGGCAAGAATTTCTTCAAAGATGTTGCTCCCGGCACCGATTCAC
CTGAGTTTTACGGGAAGTTCAAAGAGGGCGTTGCCTCCGGCAACCTCAACACTATGTTCGAATGGATGAT
ACCGACAAGCAGAGGCCCAACCAAGGTAAAAATTCATATGAAGAAAGCTCTGTCTGGAGACTCTTATTGG
GTGTTTGTGAAGAGAGTCGGCGGCGGCTCCGGAGGAGGAGAACACGTTGCCTTTGGCTCTGAGGATATCG
AAAATACGCTGGCCAAAATGGATGACGGTCAGCTGGATGGCCTGGCATTCGGAGCCATACAGCTTGACGG
CGATGGAAACATCCTCCAGTACAACGCCGCGGAGGGTGACATTACCGGTCGCGATCCAAAACAGGTTATT
GGCAAGAACTTCTTTAAGGACGTTGCACCCGGGACTGACTCTCCCGAATTTTACGGAAAGTTCAAGGAAG
GGGTGGCATCTGGCAATCTTAATACAATGTTTGAATGGATGATTCCTACTAGTAGAGGACCAACAAAGGT
GAAGATCCACATGAAGAAAGCCTTGTCCGGCGACTCCTACTGGGTCTTTGTGAAACGGGTG
